Addgene plasmid #16833: XE86 TM Delta N Beta-catenin GFP
Depositing lab: Randall Moon. Depositing organization: University of Washington. Publication: Analysis of the signaling activities of localization mutants of beta-catenin during axis specification in Xenopus. Miller JR, Moon RT. J Cell Biol. 1997 Oct 6. 139(1):229-43. 10.1083/jcb.139.1.229 PubMed 9314542.
Backbone
  Vector backbone: pCS2+
  Backbone size w/o insert (bp): 4095
  Vector type: Xenopus Expression
Growth in bacteria
  Bacterial resistance: Ampicillin, 100 μg/mL
  Growth temperature: 37°C
  Growth strain: DH5alpha
  Copy number: High Copy
Gene/Insert
  Gene/Insert name: TM Delta N beta-catenin GFP (alt name: beta catenin)
  Species: X. laevis (frog)
  Entrez Gene: ctnnb1.L (a.k.a. XELAEV_18031149mg, B-catenin, beta-catenin, ctnnb, ctnnb1, ctnnb1-a, ctnnb1-b)
  Tag / fusion protein: GFP (C terminal on insert)
  Cloning method: Restriction Enzyme
  Sequencing primers: 5′ SP6; 3′ T7
Terms and licenses: Academic/Nonprofit Terms; Industry Terms: Not Available to Industry
Depositor comments: Same description as XE73 except GFP, not myc-tagged. Linearize with Not 1 and transcribe with SP6. Plasmid History: Constructed by Jeffery Miller. Species of Sequence Origin: Xenopus laevis. Reference: Miller and Moon, 1997, J. Cell Biology 139:229-244.
How to cite: XE86 TM Delta N Beta-catenin GFP was a gift from Randall Moon (Addgene plasmid # 16833 ; http://n2t.net/addgene:16833 ; RRID:Addgene_16833)
