[The description below was written by a language model from this plasmid's Addgene catalogue record.]
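Description:
XE86 TM Delta N Beta-catenin GFP is a Xenopus expression plasmid built on the pCS2+ backbone (about 4.1 kb without insert). It is maintained in E. coli as a high-copy plasmid under ampicillin selection. pCS2+ is a dual-purpose vector widely used in frog and fish embryology. It generally carries a strong CMV-derived promoter and an SV40 polyadenylation signal for direct expression in vertebrate cells, along with an SP6 promoter upstream of the cloning site for in vitro synthesis of mRNA. The record supports the second use: the depositor notes that the plasmid is linearized with NotI and transcribed with SP6, and SP6 and T7 sites flank the insert as sequencing primer positions. No feature table is provided, so the exact arrangement of backbone elements in this clone cannot be confirmed from the record.

The insert, cloned by restriction enzymes, encodes a modified Xenopus laevis beta-catenin (ctnnb1.L) with GFP fused to its C terminus. The name indicates an N-terminally deleted ("Delta N") beta-catenin joined to a "TM" element, presumably a transmembrane tether. However, the record does not define the deletion boundaries or the source of the TM sequence. It says only that the construct matches a sister plasmid, XE73, except that it carries GFP rather than a myc tag. The associated publication examined localization mutants of beta-catenin during axis specification in Xenopus. The construct therefore appears intended for producing synthetic mRNA for embryo injection, with the GFP fusion allowing the subcellular location of the mutant protein to be visualized and related to its signaling activity.
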