>Addgene plasmid #16833 | XE86 TM Delta N Beta-catenin GFP | addgene partial sequence | sequence record 23412 | SP6 5'-ATTTAGGTGACACTATAG-3'
CTTTTGCGGATCCCATCGATTCGAATTCAAGGGGGACCATGTGCCGGAAACAGCCCTTCCTGTTACCGAC
TCTACTCGGCATCCTAGCGGCCCTGATGCTGCAGCAGGGACCAGTTGAAGCATTCGGGGGATCCCTTGAT
TATGGCATCTATAATATTCCAATTCACATCACAGATTCGGGAAATCCTGCCATGTCAAACACTTCGTACC
TGCGTGTGAAGGTCTGCTCTTGTGAGCATGGATACTGCAGCACTACAGCTCCCATTATTGGAACTGGCTT
GGGCACGGGAGCTATTATTGCAATTCTTCTTTGCATTATCATTTTACTCACTTTAGTGTTGATGTTTGTT
GTATGGATGAAGCGCCGGGACAAGACTCGAGCAATCCCCGAGCTGACGAAACTGCTTAATGACGAGGACC
AGGTTGTAGTTAACAAGGCTGCTGTAATGGTTCACCAGCTGTCAAAGAAGGAAGCCTCACGCCATGCTAT
AATGCGCTCACCACAGATGGTGTCTGCTATAGTTCGTACAATGCAGAACACAAATGATGTAGAGACTGCA
CGATGCACTGCGGGAACACTTCACAACCTTTCTCACCATCGTGAAGGCTTGTTGGCCATATTTAAATCTG
GAGGCATTCCTGCTCTAGTTAAAATGCTTGGCTCACCAGTTGACTCTGTACTATTCTATGCCATCACAAC
ACTGCACAATCTACTTCTCCATCAAGAAGGAGCAAAAATGGCTGTACGTCTGGCTGGTGGCTTGCAGAAA
ATGGTTGCCCNTCTCAATAAACTAATGTCA
